Addgene plasmid #160047: PB-CRISPR
Purpose: (Empty Backbone) For cloning sgRNA to knockout a specific gene in piggybac plasmid
Depositing lab: Xiaojun Lian. Depositing organization: Pennsylvania State University. Publication: Robust genome and RNA editing via CRISPR nucleases in PiggyBac systems. Jiang Y, Hoenisch RC, Chang Y, Bao X, Cameron CE, Lian XL. Bioact Mater. 2022 Feb 7;14:313-320. doi: 10.1016/j.bioactmat.2022.01.046. eCollection 2022 Aug. PubMed 35386818.
Backbone
  Vector backbone: PB
  Backbone size (bp): 3000
  Vector type: Mammalian Expression, CRISPR ; piggybac
  Promoter: EFS
  Selectable markers: Puromycin
Growth in bacteria
  Bacterial resistance: Ampicillin, 100 μg/mL
  Growth temperature: 37°C
  Growth strain: NEB Stable
  Copy number: High Copy
Gene/Insert
  Cloning method: Unknown
Terms and licenses: Academic/Nonprofit Terms; Industry Terms: Not Available to Industry
How to cite: PB-CRISPR was a gift from Xiaojun Lian (Addgene plasmid # 160047 ; http://n2t.net/addgene:160047 ; RRID:Addgene_160047)
