[The description below was written by a language model from this plasmid's Addgene catalogue record and the feature table of its GenBank file.]
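Description:
PB-CRISPR is an 11.7 kb all-in-one piggyBac transposon vector for Cas9-mediated gene knockout in mammalian cells, supplied as an empty backbone into which a user-chosen sgRNA is cloned. It is maintained in E. coli as a high-copy plasmid through a ColE1/pUC-type origin with ampicillin resistance (bla). The bacterial portion also carries an f1 origin, lac promoter/operator remnants, and flanking T7 and T3 promoters with M13 primer sites typical of a pBluescript-like cloning backbone.

The payload lies between the piggyBac 5' and 3' inverted terminal repeats, so co-delivery of piggyBac transposase can excise this segment and integrate it into the host genome for stable expression. Within the transposon, a human U6 Pol III promoter lies upstream of the S. pyogenes gRNA scaffold. About 1.9 kb of unannotated sequence separates the two, presumably a stuffer that is replaced by the guide sequence, although the record does not describe it or state the cloning method. Downstream, an HIV-1 cPPT/CTS element precedes the EF-1α core (EFS) promoter. This promoter drives a single open reading frame with a Kozak sequence, an N-terminal FLAG tag and SV40 NLS, SpCas9, and a C-terminal nucleoplasmin NLS, followed by P2A and puromycin N-acetyltransferase. The 2A peptide yields separate nuclear-targeted Cas9 and PuroR proteins from one transcript, so puromycin selection enriches for cells expressing the nuclease. A WPRE follows to enhance transcript expression. No polyadenylation signal is annotated in the feature table.

The arrangement of the cassette, including the cPPT and WPRE, resembles lentiviral CRISPR vectors transferred into a piggyBac context, offering a non-viral route to stable, selectable Cas9 and sgRNA expression for targeted gene disruption.
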