LOCUS       Exported 11659 bp ds-DNA circular SYN 13-MAY-2021
DEFINITION  For cloning sgRNA to knockout a specific gene in piggybac plasmid.
ACCESSION   .
VERSION     .
KEYWORDS    PB-CRISPR
SOURCE      synthetic DNA construct
  ORGANISM  synthetic DNA construct
REFERENCE   1 (bases 1 to 11659)
  TITLE     Lian Lab PB plasmids
  JOURNAL   Unpublished
REFERENCE   2 (bases 1 to 11659)
  AUTHORS   .
  TITLE     Direct Submission
  JOURNAL   Exported May 13, 2021 from SnapGene Server 1.1.58
            http://www.snapgene.com
FEATURES             Location/Qualifiers
     source          1..11659
                     /organism="synthetic DNA construct"
                     /mol_type="other DNA"
     rep_origin      complement(83..538)
                     /direction=LEFT
                     /label=f1 ori
                     /note="f1 bacteriophage origin of replication; arrow
                     indicates direction of (+) strand synthesis"
     primer_bind     complement(220..241)
                     /label=F1ori-F
                     /note="F1 origin, forward primer"
     primer_bind     432..451
                     /label=F1ori-R
                     /note="F1 origin, reverse primer"
     primer_bind     665..687
                     /label=M13/pUC Forward
                     /note="In lacZ gene"
     primer_bind     679..696
                     /label=M13 Forward
                     /note="In lacZ gene. Also called M13-F20 or M13 (-21)
                     Forward"
     primer_bind     680..696
                     /label=M13 fwd
                     /note="common sequencing primer, one of multiple similar
                     variants"
     primer_bind     706..725
                     /label=T7
                     /note="T7 promoter, forward primer"
     promoter        706..724
                     /label=T7 promoter
                     /note="promoter for bacteriophage T7 RNA polymerase"
     repeat_region   754..788
                     /label=piggyBac left (5') inverted repeat
                     /note="piggyBac transposon-specific inverted terminal
                     repeat sequence (ITR)"
     promoter        1078..1318
                     /label=U6 promoter
                     /note="RNA polymerase III promoter for human U6 snRNA"
     primer_bind     1078..1098
                     /label=hU6-F
                     /note="Human U6 promoter, forward primer"
     primer_bind     1249..1268
                     /label=LKO.1 5'
                     /note="Human U6 promoter, forward primer"
     misc_RNA        3208..3283
                     /label=gRNA scaffold
                     /note="guide RNA scaffold for the Streptococcus pyogenes
                     CRISPR/Cas9 system"
     misc_feature    3331..3448
                     /label=cPPT/CTS
                     /note="central polypurine tract and central termination
                     sequence of HIV-1"
     promoter        3517..3728
                     /label=EF-1-alpha core promoter
                     /note="core promoter for human elongation factor
                     EF-1-alpha"
     regulatory      3748..3757
                     /regulatory_class="other"
                     /note="vertebrate consensus sequence for strong initiation
                     of translation (Kozak, 1987)"
     CDS             3757..3780
                     /codon_start=1
                     /product="FLAG(R) epitope tag, followed by an enterokinase
                     cleavage site"
                     /label=FLAG
                     /translation="DYKDDDDK"
     CDS             3787..3807
                     /codon_start=1
                     /product="nuclear localization signal of SV40 (simian virus
                     40) large T antigen"
                     /label=SV40 NLS
                     /translation="PKKKRKV"
     CDS             3832..7932
                     /codon_start=1
                     /product="Cas9 (Csn1) endonuclease from the Streptococcus
                     pyogenes Type II CRISPR/Cas system"
                     /label=Cas9
                     /note="generates RNA-guided double strand breaks in DNA"
                     /translation="DKKYSIGLDIGTNSVGWAVITDEYKVPSKKFKVLGNTDRHSIKKN
                     LIGALLFDSGETAEATRLKRTARRRYTRRKNRICYLQEIFSNEMAKVDDSFFHRLEESF
                     LVEEDKKHERHPIFGNIVDEVAYHEKYPTIYHLRKKLVDSTDKADLRLIYLALAHMIKF
                     RGHFLIEGDLNPDNSDVDKLFIQLVQTYNQLFEENPINASGVDAKAILSARLSKSRRLE
                     NLIAQLPGEKKNGLFGNLIALSLGLTPNFKSNFDLAEDAKLQLSKDTYDDDLDNLLAQI
                     GDQYADLFLAAKNLSDAILLSDILRVNTEITKAPLSASMIKRYDEHHQDLTLLKALVRQ
                     QLPEKYKEIFFDQSKNGYAGYIDGGASQEEFYKFIKPILEKMDGTEELLVKLNREDLLR
                     KQRTFDNGSIPHQIHLGELHAILRRQEDFYPFLKDNREKIEKILTFRIPYYVGPLARGN
                     SRFAWMTRKSEETITPWNFEEVVDKGASAQSFIERMTNFDKNLPNEKVLPKHSLLYEYF
                     TVYNELTKVKYVTEGMRKPAFLSGEQKKAIVDLLFKTNRKVTVKQLKEDYFKKIECFDS
                     VEISGVEDRFNASLGTYHDLLKIIKDKDFLDNEENEDILEDIVLTLTLFEDREMIEERL
                     KTYAHLFDDKVMKQLKRRRYTGWGRLSRKLINGIRDKQSGKTILDFLKSDGFANRNFMQ
                     LIHDDSLTFKEDIQKAQVSGQGDSLHEHIANLAGSPAIKKGILQTVKVVDELVKVMGRH
                     KPENIVIEMARENQTTQKGQKNSRERMKRIEEGIKELGSQILKEHPVENTQLQNEKLYL
                     YYLQNGRDMYVDQELDINRLSDYDVDHIVPQSFLKDDSIDNKVLTRSDKNRGKSDNVPS
                     EEVVKKMKNYWRQLLNAKLITQRKFDNLTKAERGGLSELDKAGFIKRQLVETRQITKHV
                     AQILDSRMNTKYDENDKLIREVKVITLKSKLVSDFRKDFQFYKVREINNYHHAHDAYLN
                     AVVGTALIKKYPKLESEFVYGDYKVYDVRKMIAKSEQEIGKATAKYFFYSNIMNFFKTE
                     ITLANGEIRKRPLIETNGETGEIVWDKGRDFATVRKVLSMPQVNIVKKTEVQTGGFSKE
                     SILPKRNSDKLIARKKDWDPKKYGGFDSPTVAYSVLVVAKVEKGKSKKLKSVKELLGIT
                     IMERSSFEKNPIDFLEAKGYKEVKKDLIIKLPKYSLFELENGRKRMLASAGELQKGNEL
                     ALPSKYVNFLYLASHYEKLKGSPEDNEQKQLFVEQHKHYLDEIIEQISEFSKRVILADA
                     NLDKVLSAYNKHRDKPIREQAENIIHLFTLTNLGAPAAFKYFDTTIDRKRYTSTKEVLD
                     ATLIHQSITGLYETRIDLSQLGGD"
     CDS             7933..7980
                     /codon_start=1
                     /product="bipartite nuclear localization signal from
                     nucleoplasmin"
                     /label=nucleoplasmin NLS
                     /translation="KRPAATKKAGQAKKKK"
     CDS             7996..8052
                     /codon_start=1
                     /product="2A peptide from porcine teschovirus-1
                     polyprotein"
                     /label=P2A
                     /note="Eukaryotic ribosomes fail to insert a peptide bond
                     between the Gly and Pro residues, yielding separate
                     polypeptides."
                     /translation="ATNFSLLKQAGDVEENPGP"
     CDS             8053..8652
                     /codon_start=1
                     /gene="pac from Streptomyces alboniger"
                     /product="puromycin N-acetyltransferase"
                     /label=PuroR
                     /note="confers resistance to puromycin"
                     /translation="MTEYKPTVRLATRDDVPRAVRTLAAAFADYPATRHTVDPDRHIER
                     VTELQELFLTRVGLDIGKVWVADDGAAVAVWTTPESVEAGAVFAEIGPRMAELSGSRLA
                     AQQQMEGLLAPHRPKEPAWFLATVGVSPDHQGKGLGSAVVLPGVEAAERAGVPAFLETS
                     APRNLPFYERLGFTVTADVEVPEGPRTWCMTRKPGA"
     primer_bind     complement(8053..8072)
                     /label=Puro-R
                     /note="Puromycin resistance gene, reverse primer. Also
                     called puro-variant-R"
     primer_bind     8549..8569
                     /label=Puro-F
                     /note="Puromycin resistance gene, forward primer"
     misc_feature    8668..9256
                     /label=WPRE
                     /note="woodchuck hepatitis virus posttranscriptional
                     regulatory element"
     primer_bind     complement(8721..8741)
                     /label=WPRE-R
                     /note="WPRE, reverse primer"
     CDS             complement(9139..9150)
                     /codon_start=1
                     /product="Factor Xa recognition and cleavage site"
                     /label=Factor Xa site
                     /translation="IEGR"
     repeat_region   9438..9500
                     /label=piggyBac right (3') inverted repeat
                     /note="piggyBac transposon-specific inverted terminal
                     repeat sequence (ITR)"
     primer_bind     complement(9551..9571)
                     /label=T3
                     /note="T3 promoter, forward primer"
     promoter        complement(9551..9569)
                     /label=T3 promoter
                     /note="promoter for bacteriophage T3 RNA polymerase"
     primer_bind     complement(9590..9606)
                     /label=M13 rev
                     /note="common sequencing primer, one of multiple similar
                     variants"
     primer_bind     complement(9590..9606)
                     /label=M13 Reverse
                     /note="In lacZ gene. Also called M13-rev"
     primer_bind     complement(9603..9625)
                     /label=M13/pUC Reverse
                     /note="In lacZ gene"
     protein_bind    9614..9630
                     /label=lac operator
                     /bound_moiety="lac repressor encoded by lacI"
                     /note="The lac repressor binds to the lac operator to
                     inhibit transcription in E. coli. This inhibition can be
                     relieved by adding lactose or
                     isopropyl-beta-D-thiogalactopyranoside (IPTG)."
     promoter        complement(9638..9668)
                     /label=lac promoter
                     /note="promoter for the E. coli lac operon"
     protein_bind    9683..9704
                     /label=CAP binding site
                     /bound_moiety="E. coli catabolite activator protein"
                     /note="CAP binding activates transcription in the presence
                     of cAMP."
     primer_bind     complement(9821..9838)
                     /label=L4440
                     /note="L4440 vector, forward primer"
     rep_origin      complement(9992..10580)
                     /direction=LEFT
                     /label=ori
                     /note="high-copy-number ColE1/pMB1/pBR322/pUC origin of
                     replication"
     primer_bind     complement(10072..10091)
                     /label=pBR322ori-F
                     /note="pBR322 origin, forward primer"
     CDS             complement(10751..11611)
                     /codon_start=1
                     /gene="bla"
                     /product="beta-lactamase"
                     /label=AmpR
                     /note="confers resistance to ampicillin, carbenicillin, and
                     related antibiotics"
                     /translation="MSIQHFRVALIPFFAAFCLPVFAHPETLVKVKDAEDQLGARVGYI
                     ELDLNSGKILESFRPEERFPMMSTFKVLLCGAVLSRIDAGQEQLGRRIHYSQNDLVEYS
                     PVTEKHLTDGMTVRELCSAAITMSDNTAANLLLTTIGGPKELTAFLHNMGDHVTRLDRW
                     EPELNEAIPNDERDTTMPVAMATTLRKLLTGELLTLASRQQLIDWMEADKVAGPLLRSA
                     LPAGWFIADKSGAGERGSRGIIAALGPDGKPSRIVVIYTTGSQATMDERNRQIAEIGAS
                     LIKHW"
     primer_bind     11374..11393
                     /label=Amp-R
                     /note="Ampicillin resistance gene, reverse primer"
     promoter        complement(11612..57)
                     /gene="bla"
                     /label=AmpR promoter
ORIGIN
        1 catgagcgga tacatatttg aatgtattta gaaaaataaa caaatagggg ttccgcgcac
       61 atttccccga aaagtgccac ctaaattgta agcgttaata ttttgttaaa attcgcgtta
      121 aatttttgtt aaatcagctc attttttaac caataggccg aaatcggcaa aatcccttat
      181 aaatcaaaag aatagaccga gatagggttg agtgttgttc cagtttggaa caagagtcca
      241 ctattaaaga acgtggactc caacgtcaaa ggnnnnnnnn nnnnnnnnnn nnnnnnnnnn
      301 nnnnnnnnnn nnnnnnnnnn ntnnnnnnnn nnnnnnnnnn nnnnnnnnnn nnnnnnnnnn
      361 nnnnnnnnnn nnnnnnnnnn nnnnnnnnnn nnnnnnnnnn nnnnnnnnnn nnngnnnnnn
      421 nnnnnnnnnn nnnnnnnnnn nnnnnnnnnn nnnnnnnnnn nnnnnnnnnn nnnnnnnnnn
      481 nnnnnnnnnn nnnnnnnnnn nnnnnnnnnn nnnnnnnnnn nnnnnnnnnn nnnnnnnncc
      541 cattcgccat tcaggctgcg caactgttgg gaagggcgat cggtgcgggc ctcttcgcta
      601 ttacgccagc tggcgaaagg gggatgtgct gcaaggcgat taagttgggt aacgccaggg
      661 ttttcccagt cacgacgttg taaaacgacg gccagtgagc gcgcgtaata cgactcacta
      721 tagggcgaat tggggcgcgc cattctagat taaccctaga aagatagtct gcgtaaaatt
      781 gacgcatgca ttcttgaaat attgctctct ctttctaaat agcgcgaatc cgtcgctgtg
      841 catttaggac atctcagtcg ccgcttggag ctcccgtgag gcgtgcttgt caatgcggta
      901 agtgtcactg attttgaact ataacgaccg cgtgagtcaa aatgacgcat gattatcttt
      961 tacgtgactt ttaagattta actcatacga taattatatt gttatttcat gttctactta
     1021 cgtgataact tattatatat atattttctt gttatagata tcaactagaa tgctagcgag
     1081 ggcctatttc ccatgattcc ttcatatttg catatacgat acaaggctgt tagagagata
     1141 attagaatta atttgactgt aaacacaaag atattagtac aaaatacgtg acgtagaaag
     1201 taataatttc ttgggtagtt tgcagtttta aaattatgtt ttaaaatgga ctatcatatg
     1261 cttaccgtaa cttgaaagta tttcgatttc ttggctttat atatcttgtg gaaaggacga
     1321 aacaccggag acggttgtaa atgagcacac aaaatacaca tgctaaaata ttatattcta
     1381 tgacctttat aaaatcaacc aaaatcttct ttttaataac tttagtatca ataattagaa
     1441 tttttatgtt cctttttgca aacttttaat aaaaatgagc aaaataaaaa aacgctagtt
     1501 ttagtaactc gcgttgtttt cttcaccttt aataatagct actccaccac ttgttcctaa
     1561 gcggtcagct cctgcttcaa tcattttttg agcatcttca aatgttctaa ctccaccagc
     1621 tgctttaact aaagcattgt ctttaacaac tgacttcatt agtttaacat cttcaaatgt
     1681 tgcacctgat tttgaaaatc ctgttgatgt tttaacaaat tctaatccag cttcaacagc
     1741 tatttcacaa gctttcatga tttcttcttt tgttaataaa caattttcca taatacattt
     1801 aacaacatgt gatccagctg ctttttttac agctttcatg tcttctaaaa ctaattcata
     1861 atttttgtct tttaatgcac caatatttaa taccatatca atttctgttg caccatcttt
     1921 aattgcttca gaaacttcga atgcttttgt agctgttgtg catgcaccta gaggaaaacc
     1981 tacaacattt gttattccta catttgtgcc ttttaataat tctttacaat agcttgttca
     2041 atatgaatta acacaaactg ttgcaaaatc aaattcaatt gcttcatcac ataattgttt
     2101 aatttcagct ttcgtagcat cttgttttaa taatgtgtga tctatatatt tgtttagttt
     2161 cattttttct cctatatatt catttttaat tttaattctt taataatttc gtctacttta
     2221 actttagcgt tttgaacaga ttcaccaaca cctataaaat aaatttttag tttaggttca
     2281 gttccacttg ggcgaacagc aaatcatgac ttatcttcta aataaaattt tagtaagtct
     2341 tgtcctggca tattatacat tccatcgatg tagtcttcaa cattaacaac tttaagtcca
     2401 gcaatttgag ttaagggtgt tgctctcaat gatttcatta atggttcaat ttttaatttc
     2461 ttttcttctg gtttaaaatt caagtttaaa gtgaaagtgt aatatgcacc catttcttta
     2521 aataaatctt ctaaatagtc tactaatgtt ttattttgtt ttttataaaa tcaagcagcc
     2581 tctgctatta atatagaagc ttgtattcca tctttatctc tagctgagtc atcaattaca
     2641 tatccataac tttcttcata agcaaaaaca aaatttaatc cgttatcttc ttctttagca
     2701 atttctctac ccattcattt aaatccagtt aaagttttta caatattaac tccatatttt
     2761 tcatgagcga ttctatcacc caaatcactt gttacaaaac ttgaatatag agccggattt
     2821 tttggaatgc tatttaagcg ttttagattt gataattttc aatcaattaa aattggtcct
     2881 gtttgatttc catctaatct tacaaaatga ccatcatgtt ttattgccat tccaaatctg
     2941 tcagcatctg ggtcattcat aataataata tctgcatcat gtttaatacc atattcaagc
     3001 ggtatttttc atgcaggatc aaattctgga tttggattta caacattttt aaatgtttca
     3061 tcttcaaatg catgctcttc aacctcaata acgttatatc ctgattcacg taatattttt
     3121 ggggtaaatt tagttcctgt tccattaact gcgctaaaaa taatttttaa atctttttta
     3181 gcttcttgct cttttttgta cgtctctgtt ttagagctag aaatagcaag ttaaaataag
     3241 gctagtccgt tatcaacttg aaaaagtggc accgagtcgg tgcttttttg aattctagat
     3301 cttgagacaa atggcagtat tcatccacaa ttttaaaaga aaagggggga ttggggggta
     3361 cagtgcaggg gaaagaatag tagacataat agcaacagac atacaaacta aagaattaca
     3421 aaaacaaatt acaaaaattc aaaattttcg ggtttattac agggacagca gagatccact
     3481 ttggcgccgg ctcgagtggc tccggtgccc gtcagtgggc agagcgcaca tcgcccacag
     3541 tccccgagaa gttgggggga ggggtcggca attgaaccgg tgcctagaga aggtggcgcg
     3601 gggtaaactg ggaaagtgat gtcgtgtact ggctccgcct ttttcccgag ggtgggggag
     3661 aaccgtatat aagtgcagta gtcgccgtga acgttctttt tcgcaacggg tttgccgcca
     3721 gaacacaggt gtcgtgacgc gggatccgcc accatggatt acaaagacga tgacgataag
     3781 atggccccaa agaagaagcg gaaggtcggt atccacggag tcccagcagc cgacaagaag
     3841 tacagcatcg gcctggacat cggcaccaac tctgtgggct gggccgtgat caccgacgag
     3901 tacaaggtgc ccagcaagaa attcaaggtg ctgggcaaca ccgaccggca cagcatcaag
     3961 aagaacctga tcggagccct gctgttcgac agcggcgaaa cagccgaggc cacccggctg
     4021 aagagaaccg ccagaagaag atacaccaga cggaagaacc ggatctgcta tctgcaagag
     4081 atcttcagca acgagatggc caaggtggac gacagcttct tccacagact ggaagagtcc
     4141 ttcctggtgg aagaggataa gaagcacgag cggcacccca tcttcggcaa catcgtggac
     4201 gaggtggcct accacgagaa gtaccccacc atctaccacc tgagaaagaa actggtggac
     4261 agcaccgaca aggccgacct gcggctgatc tatctggccc tggcccacat gatcaagttc
     4321 cggggccact tcctgatcga gggcgacctg aaccccgaca acagcgacgt ggacaagctg
     4381 ttcatccagc tggtgcagac ctacaaccag ctgttcgagg aaaaccccat caacgccagc
     4441 ggcgtggacg ccaaggccat cctgtctgcc agactgagca agagcagacg gctggaaaat
     4501 ctgatcgccc agctgcccgg cgagaagaag aatggcctgt tcggaaacct gattgccctg
     4561 agcctgggcc tgacccccaa cttcaagagc aacttcgacc tggccgagga tgccaaactg
     4621 cagctgagca aggacaccta cgacgacgac ctggacaacc tgctggccca gatcggcgac
     4681 cagtacgccg acctgtttct ggccgccaag aacctgtccg acgccatcct gctgagcgac
     4741 atcctgagag tgaacaccga gatcaccaag gcccccctga gcgcctctat gatcaagaga
     4801 tacgacgagc accaccagga cctgaccctg ctgaaagctc tcgtgcggca gcagctgcct
     4861 gagaagtaca aagagatttt cttcgaccag agcaagaacg gctacgccgg ctacattgac
     4921 ggcggagcca gccaggaaga gttctacaag ttcatcaagc ccatcctgga aaagatggac
     4981 ggcaccgagg aactgctcgt gaagctgaac agagaggacc tgctgcggaa gcagcggacc
     5041 ttcgacaacg gcagcatccc ccaccagatc cacctgggag agctgcacgc cattctgcgg
     5101 cggcaggaag atttttaccc attcctgaag gacaaccggg aaaagatcga gaagatcctg
     5161 accttccgca tcccctacta cgtgggccct ctggccaggg gaaacagcag attcgcctgg
     5221 atgaccagaa agagcgagga aaccatcacc ccctggaact tcgaggaagt ggtggacaag
     5281 ggcgcttccg cccagagctt catcgagcgg atgaccaact tcgataagaa cctgcccaac
     5341 gagaaggtgc tgcccaagca cagcctgctg tacgagtact tcaccgtgta taacgagctg
     5401 accaaagtga aatacgtgac cgagggaatg agaaagcccg ccttcctgag cggcgagcag
     5461 aaaaaggcca tcgtggacct gctgttcaag accaaccgga aagtgaccgt gaagcagctg
     5521 aaagaggact acttcaagaa aatcgagtgc ttcgactccg tggaaatctc cggcgtggaa
     5581 gatcggttca acgcctccct gggcacatac cacgatctgc tgaaaattat caaggacaag
     5641 gacttcctgg acaatgagga aaacgaggac attctggaag atatcgtgct gaccctgaca
     5701 ctgtttgagg acagagagat gatcgaggaa cggctgaaaa cctatgccca cctgttcgac
     5761 gacaaagtga tgaagcagct gaagcggcgg agatacaccg gctggggcag gctgagccgg
     5821 aagctgatca acggcatccg ggacaagcag tccggcaaga caatcctgga tttcctgaag
     5881 tccgacggct tcgccaacag aaacttcatg cagctgatcc acgacgacag cctgaccttt
     5941 aaagaggaca tccagaaagc ccaggtgtcc ggccagggcg atagcctgca cgagcacatt
     6001 gccaatctgg ccggcagccc cgccattaag aagggcatcc tgcagacagt gaaggtggtg
     6061 gacgagctcg tgaaagtgat gggccggcac aagcccgaga acatcgtgat cgaaatggcc
     6121 agagagaacc agaccaccca gaagggacag aagaacagcc gcgagagaat gaagcggatc
     6181 gaagagggca tcaaagagct gggcagccag atcctgaaag aacaccccgt ggaaaacacc
     6241 cagctgcaga acgagaagct gtacctgtac tacctgcaga atgggcggga tatgtacgtg
     6301 gaccaggaac tggacatcaa ccggctgtcc gactacgatg tggaccatat cgtgcctcag
     6361 agctttctga aggacgactc catcgacaac aaggtgctga ccagaagcga caagaaccgg
     6421 ggcaagagcg acaacgtgcc ctccgaagag gtcgtgaaga agatgaagaa ctactggcgg
     6481 cagctgctga acgccaagct gattacccag agaaagttcg acaatctgac caaggccgag
     6541 agaggcggcc tgagcgaact ggataaggcc ggcttcatca agagacagct ggtggaaacc
     6601 cggcagatca caaagcacgt ggcacagatc ctggactccc ggatgaacac taagtacgac
     6661 gagaatgaca agctgatccg ggaagtgaaa gtgatcaccc tgaagtccaa gctggtgtcc
     6721 gatttccgga aggatttcca gttttacaaa gtgcgcgaga tcaacaacta ccaccacgcc
     6781 cacgacgcct acctgaacgc cgtcgtggga accgccctga tcaaaaagta ccctaagctg
     6841 gaaagcgagt tcgtgtacgg cgactacaag gtgtacgacg tgcggaagat gatcgccaag
     6901 agcgagcagg aaatcggcaa ggctaccgcc aagtacttct tctacagcaa catcatgaac
     6961 tttttcaaga ccgagattac cctggccaac ggcgagatcc ggaagcggcc tctgatcgag
     7021 acaaacggcg aaaccgggga gatcgtgtgg gataagggcc gggattttgc caccgtgcgg
     7081 aaagtgctga gcatgcccca agtgaatatc gtgaaaaaga ccgaggtgca gacaggcggc
     7141 ttcagcaaag agtctatcct gcccaagagg aacagcgata agctgatcgc cagaaagaag
     7201 gactgggacc ctaagaagta cggcggcttc gacagcccca ccgtggccta ttctgtgctg
     7261 gtggtggcca aagtggaaaa gggcaagtcc aagaaactga agagtgtgaa agagctgctg
     7321 gggatcacca tcatggaaag aagcagcttc gagaagaatc ccatcgactt tctggaagcc
     7381 aagggctaca aagaagtgaa aaaggacctg atcatcaagc tgcctaagta ctccctgttc
     7441 gagctggaaa acggccggaa gagaatgctg gcctctgccg gcgaactgca gaagggaaac
     7501 gaactggccc tgccctccaa atatgtgaac ttcctgtacc tggccagcca ctatgagaag
     7561 ctgaagggct cccccgagga taatgagcag aaacagctgt ttgtggaaca gcacaagcac
     7621 tacctggacg agatcatcga gcagatcagc gagttctcca agagagtgat cctggccgac
     7681 gctaatctgg acaaagtgct gtccgcctac aacaagcacc gggataagcc catcagagag
     7741 caggccgaga atatcatcca cctgtttacc ctgaccaatc tgggagcccc tgccgccttc
     7801 aagtactttg acaccaccat cgaccggaag aggtacacca gcaccaaaga ggtgctggac
     7861 gccaccctga tccaccagag catcaccggc ctgtacgaga cacggatcga cctgtctcag
     7921 ctgggaggcg acaagcgtcc tgctgctact aagaaagctg gtcaagctaa gaaaaagaaa
     7981 gctagcggca gcggcgccac caacttcagc ctgctgaagc aggccggcga cgtggaggag
     8041 aaccccggcc ccatgaccga gtacaagccc acggtgcgcc tcgccacccg cgacgacgtc
     8101 cccagggccg tacgcaccct cgccgccgcg ttcgccgact accccgccac gcgccacacc
     8161 gtcgatccgg accgccacat cgagcgggtc accgagctgc aagaactctt cctcacgcgc
     8221 gtcgggctcg acatcggcaa ggtgtgggtc gcggacgacg gcgccgcggt ggcggtctgg
     8281 accacgccgg agagcgtcga agcgggggcg gtgttcgccg agatcggccc gcgcatggcc
     8341 gagttgagcg gttcccggct ggccgcgcag caacagatgg aaggcctcct ggcgccgcac
     8401 cggcccaagg agcccgcgtg gttcctggcc accgtcggag tctcgcccga ccaccagggc
     8461 aagggtctgg gcagcgccgt cgtgctcccc ggagtggagg cggccgagcg cgccggggtg
     8521 cccgccttcc tggagacctc cgcgccccgc aacctcccct tctacgagcg gctcggcttc
     8581 accgtcaccg ccgacgtcga ggtgcccgaa ggaccgcgca cctggtgcat gacccgcaag
     8641 cccggtgcct gaacgcgtta agtcgacaat caacctctgg attacaaaat ttgtgaaaga
     8701 ttgactggta ttcttaacta tgttgctcct tttacgctat gtggatacgc tgctttaatg
     8761 cctttgtatc atgctattgc ttcccgtatg gctttcattt tctcctcctt gtataaatcc
     8821 tggttgctgt ctctttatga ggagttgtgg cccgttgtca ggcaacgtgg cgtggtgtgc
     8881 actgtgtttg ctgacgcaac ccccactggt tggggcattg ccaccacctg tcagctcctt
     8941 tccgggactt tcgctttccc cctccctatt gccacggcgg aactcatcgc cgcctgcctt
     9001 gcccgctgct ggacaggggc tcggctgttg ggcactgaca attccgtggt gttgtcgggg
     9061 aaatcatcgt cctttccttg gctgctcgcc tgtgttgcca cctggattct gcgcgggacg
     9121 tccttctgct acgtcccttc ggccctcaat ccagcggacc ttccttcccg cggcctgctg
     9181 ccggctctgc ggcctcttcc gcgtcttcgc cttcgccctc agacgagtcg gatctccctt
     9241 tgggccgcct ccccgcacta gttaaaagtt ttgttacttt atagaagaaa ttttgagttt
     9301 ttgttttttt ttaataaata aataaacata aataaattgt ttgttgaatt tattattagt
     9361 atgtaagtgt aaatataata aaacttaata tctattcaaa ttaataaata aacctcgata
     9421 tacagaccga taaaacacat gcgtcaattt tacgcatgat tatctttaac gtacgtcaca
     9481 atatgattat ctttctaggg ttaatctagt atacgcgtat gcggccgctt aattaatcca
     9541 gcttttgttc cctttagtga gggttaattg cgcgcttggc gtaatcatgg tcatagctgt
     9601 ttcctgtgtg aaattgttat ccgctcacaa ttccacacaa catacgagcc ggaagcataa
     9661 agtgtaaagc ctggggtgcc taatgagtga gctaactcac attaattgcg ttgcgctcac
     9721 tgcccgcttt ccagtcggga aacctgtcgt gccagctgca ttaatgaatc ggccaacgcg
     9781 cggggagagg cggtttgcgt attgggcgct cttccgcttc ctcgctcact gactcgctgc
     9841 gctcggtcgt tcggctgcgg cgagcggtat cagctcactc aaaggcggta atacggttat
     9901 ccacagaatc aggggataac gcaggaaaga acatgtgagc aaaaggccag caaaaggcca
     9961 ggaaccgtaa aaaggccgcg ttgctggcgt ttttccatag gctccgcccc cctgacgagc
    10021 atcacaaaaa tcgacgctca agtcagaggt ggcgaaaccc gacaggacta taaagatacc
    10081 aggcgtttcc ccctggaagc tccctcgtgc gctctcctgt tccgaccctg ccgcttaccg
    10141 gatacctgtc cgcctttctc ccttcgggaa gcgtggcgct ttctcatagc tcacgctgta
    10201 ggtatctcag ttcggtgtag gtcgttcgct ccaagctggg ctgtgtgcac gaaccccccg
    10261 ttcagcccga ccgctgcgcc ttatccggta actatcgtct tgagtccaac ccggtaagac
    10321 acgacttatc gccactggca gcagccactg gtaacaggat tagcagagcg aggtatgtag
    10381 gcggtgctac agagttcttg aagtggtggc ctaactacgg ctacactaga agaacagtat
    10441 ttggtatctg cgctctgctg aagccagtta ccttcggaaa aagagttggt agctcttgat
    10501 ccggcaaaca aaccaccgct ggtagcggtg gtttttttgt ttgcaagcag cagattacgc
    10561 gcagaaaaaa aggatctcaa gaagatcctt tgatcttttc tacggggtct gacgctcagt
    10621 ggaacgaaaa ctcacgttaa gggattttgg tcatgagatt atcaaaaagg atcttcacct
    10681 agatcctttt aaattaaaaa tgaagtttta aatcaatcta aagtatatat gagtaaactt
    10741 ggtctgacag ttaccaatgc ttaatcagtg aggcacctat ctcagcgatc tgtctatttc
    10801 gttcatccat agttgcctga ctccccgtcg tgtagataac tacgatacgg gagggcttac
    10861 catctggccc cagtgctgca atgataccgc gagacccacg ctcaccggct ccagatttat
    10921 cagcaataaa ccagccagcc ggaagggccg agcgcagaag tggtcctgca actttatccg
    10981 cctccatcca gtctattaat tgttgccggg aagctagagt aagtagttcg ccagttaata
    11041 gtttgcgcaa cgttgttgcc attgctacag gcatcgtggt gtcacgctcg tcgtttggta
    11101 tggcttcatt cagctccggt tcccaacgat caaggcgagt tacatgatcc cccatgttgt
    11161 gcaaaaaagc ggttagctcc ttcggtcctc cgatcgttgt cagaagtaag ttggccgcag
    11221 tgttatcact catggttatg gcagcactgc ataattctct tactgtcatg ccatccgtaa
    11281 gatgcttttc tgtgactggt gagtactcaa ccaagtcatt ctgagaatag tgtatgcggc
    11341 gaccgagttg ctcttgcccg gcgtcaatac gggataatac cgcgccacat agcagaactt
    11401 taaaagtgct catcattgga aaacgttctt cggggcgaaa actctcaagg atcttaccgc
    11461 tgttgagatc cagttcgatg taacccactc gtgcacccaa ctgatcttca gcatctttta
    11521 ctttcaccag cgtttctggg tgagcaaaaa caggaaggca aaatgccgca aaaaagggaa
    11581 taagggcgac acggaaatgt tgaatactca tactcttcct ttttcaatat tattgaagca
    11641 tttatcaggg ttattgtct
//
